>Addgene plasmid #22385 | SRS-MTBD(89/82)-ux, dimer, no myc | depositor full sequence | sequence record 10293 | Author sequence
TGGCGAATGGG
[124 nt withheld, positions 12-135]
C
[91 nt withheld, positions 137-227]
A
[49 nt withheld, positions 229-277]
CCTTTGACGTTGGAGTCCACGTTCTTT
[37 nt withheld, positions 305-341]
ACCCTATCTCGGTCTATTCTTTTGATTTATAAGGGATTTTGCCGATTTCGGCCTATTGGTTAAAAAATGA
GCTGATTTAACAAAAATTTAACGCGAATTTTAACAAAATATTAACGTTTACAATTTCAGGTGGCACTTTT
CGGGGAAATGTGCGCGGAACCCCTATTTGTTTATTTTTCTAAATACATTCAAATATGTATCCGCTCATGA
ATTAATTCTTAGAAAAACTCATCGAGCATCAAATGAAACTGCAATTTATTCATATCAGGATTATCAATAC
CATATTTTTGAAAAAGCCGTTTCTGTAATGAAGGAGAAAACTCACCGAGGCAGTTCCATAGGATGGCAAG
ATCCTGGTATCGGTCTGCGATTCCGACTCGTCCAACATCAATACAACCTATTAATTTCCCCTCGTCAAAA
ATAAGGTTATCAAGTGAGAAATCACCATGAGTGACGACTGAATCCGGTGAGAATGGCAAAAGTTTATGCA
TTTCTTTCCAGACTTGTTCAACAGGCCAGCCATTACGCTCGTCATCAAAATCACTCGCATCAACCAAACC
GTTATTCATTCGTGATTGCGCCTGAGCGAGACGAAATACGCGATCGCTGTTAAAAGGACAATTACAAACA
GGAATCGAATGCAACCGGCGCAGGAACACTGCCAGCGCATCAACAATATTTTCACCTGAATCAGGATATT
CTTCTAATACCTGGAATGCTGTTTTCCCGGGGATCGCAGTGGTGAGTAACCATGCATCATCAGGAGTACG
GATAAAATGCTTGATGGTCGGAAGAGGCATAAATTCCGTCAGCCAGTTTAGTCTGACCATCTCATCTGTA
ACATCATTGGCAACGCTACCTTTGCCATGTTTCAGAAACAACTCTGGCGCATCGGGCTTCCCATACAATC
GATAGATTGTCGCACCTGATTGCCCGACATTATCGCGAGCCCATTTATACCCATATAAATCAGCATCCAT
GTTGGAATTTAATCGCGGCCTAGAGCAAGACGTTTCCCGTTGAATATGGCTCATAACACCCCTTGTATTA
CTGTTTATGTAAGCAGACAGTTTTATTGTTCATGACCAAAATCCCTTAACGTGAGTTTTCGTTCCACTGA
GCGTCAGACCCCGTAGAAAAGATCAAAGGATCTTCTTGAGATCCTTTTTTTCTGCGCGTAATCTGCTGCT
TGCAAACAAAAAAACCACCGCTACCAGCGGTGGTTTGTTTGCCGGATCAAGAGCTACCAACTCTTTTTCC
GAAGGTAACTGGCTTCAGCAGAGCGCAGATACCAAATACTGTCCTTCTAGTGTAGCCGTAGTTAGGCCAC
CACTTCAAGAACTCTGTAGCACCGCCTACATACCTCGCTCTGCTAATCCTGTTACCAGTGGCTGCTGCCA
GTGGCGATAAGTCGTGTCTTACCGGGTTGGACTCAAGACGATAGTTACCGGATAAGGCGCAGCGGTCGGG
CTGAACGGGGGGTTCGTGCACACAGCCCAGCTTGGAGCGAACGACCTACACCGAACTGAGATACCTACAG
CGTGAGCTATGAGAAAGCGCCACGCTTCCCGAAGGGAGAAAGGCGGACAGGTATCCGGTAAGCGGCAGGG
TCGGAACAGGAGAGCGCACGAGGGAGCTTCCAGGGGGAAACGCCTGGTATCTTTATAGTCCTGTCGGGTT
TCGCCACCTCTGACTTGAGCGTCGATTTTTGTGATGCTCGTCAGGGGGGCGGAGCCTATGGAAAAACGCC
AGCAACGCGGCCTTTTTACGGTTCCTGGCCTTTTGCTGGCCTTTTGCTCACATGTTCTTTCCTGCGTTAT
CCCCTGATTCTGTGGATAACCGTATTACCGCCTTTGAGTGAGCTGATACCGCTCGCCGCAGCCGAACGAC
CGAGCGCAGCGAGTCAGTGAGCGAGGAAGCGGAAGAGCGCCTGATGCGGTATTTTCTCCTTACGCATCTG
TGCGGTATTTCACACCGCATATATGGTGCACTCTCAGTACAATCTGCTCTGATGCCGCATAGTTAAGCCA
GTATACACTCCGCTATCGCTACGTGACTGGGTCATGGCTGCGCCCCGACACCCGCCAACACCCGCTGACG
CGCCCTGACGGGCTTGTCTGCTCCCGGCATCCGCTTACAGACAAGCTGTGACCGTCTCCGGGAGCTGCAT
GTGTCAGAGGTTTTCACCGTCATCACCGAAACGCGCGAGGCAGCTGCGGTAAAGCTCATCAGCGTGGTCG
TGAAGCGATTCACAGATGTCTGCCTGTTCATCCGCGTCCAGCTCGTTGAGTTTCTCCAGAAGCGTTAATG
TCTGGCTTCTGATAAAGCGGGCCATGTTAAGGGCGGTTTTTTCCTGTTTGGTCACTGATGCCTCCGTGTA
AGGGGGATTTCTGTTCATGGGGGTAATGATACCGATGAAACGAGAGAGGATGCTCACGATACGGGTTACT
GATGATGAACATGCCCGGTTACTGGAACGTTGTGAGGGTAAACAACTGGCGGTATGGATGCGGCGGGACC
AGAGAAAAATCACTCAGGGTCAATGCCAGCGCTTCGTTAATACAGATGTAGGTGTTCCACAGGGTAGCCA
GCAGCATCCTGCGATGCAGATCCGGAACATAATGGTGCAGGGCGCTGACTTCCGCGTTTCCAGACTTTAC
GAAACACGGAAACCGAAGACCATTCATGTTGTTGCTCAGGTCGCAGACGTTTTGCAGCAGCAGTCGCTTC
ACGTTCGCTCGCGTATCGGTGATTCATTCTGCTAACCAGTAAGGCAACCCCGCCAGCCTAGCCGGGTCCT
CAACGACAGGAGCACGATCATGCTAGTCATGCCCCGCGCCCACCGGAAGGAGCTGACTGGGTTGAAGGCT
CTCAAGGGCATCGGTCGAGATCCCGGTGCCTAATGAGTGAGCTAACTTACATTAATTGCGTTGCGCTCAC
TGCCCGCTTTCCAGTCGGGAAACCTGTCGTGCCAGCTGCATTAATGAATCGGCCAACGCGCGGGGAGAGG
CGGTTTGCGTATTGGGCGCCAGGGTGGTTTTTCTTTTCACCAGTGAGACGGGCAACAGCTGATTGCCCTT
CACCGCCTGGCCCTGAGAGAGTTGCAGCAAGCGGTCCACGCTGGTTTGCCCCAGCAGGCGAAAATCCTGT
TTGATGGTGGTTAACGGCGGGATATAACATGAGCTGTCTTCGGTATCGTCGTATCCCACTACCGAGATGT
CCGCACCAACGCGCAGCCCGGACTCGGTAATGGCGCGCATTGCGCCCAGCGCCATCTGATCGTTGGCAAC
CAGCATCGCAGTGGGAACGATGCCCTCATTCAGCATTTGCATGGTTTGTTGAAAACCGGACATGGCACTC
CAGTCGCCTTCCCGTTCCGCTATCGGCTGAATTTGATTGCGAGTGAGATATTTATGCCAGCCAGCCAGAC
GCAGACGCGCCGAGACAGAACTTAATGGGCCCGCTAACAGCGCGATTTGCTGGTGACCCAATGCGACCAG
ATGCTCCACGCCCAGTCGCGTACCGTCTTCATGGGAGAAAATAATACTGTTGATGGGTGTCTGGTCAGAG
ACATCAAGAAATAACGCCGGAACATTAGTGCAGGCAGCTTCCACAGCAATGGCATCCTGGTCATCCAGCG
GATAGTTAATGATCAGCCCACTGACGCGTTGCGCGAGAAGATTGTGCACCGCCGCTTTACAGGCTTCGAC
GCCGCTTCGTTCTACCATCGACACCACCACGCTGGCACCCAGTTGATCGGCGCGAGATTTAATCGCCGCG
ACAATTTGCGACGGCGCGTGCAGGGCCAGACTGGAGGTGGCAACGCCAATCAGCAACGACTGTTTGCCCG
CCAGTTGTTGTGCCACGCGGTTGGGAATGTAATTCAGCTCCGCCATCGCCGCTTCCACTTTTTCCCGCGT
TTTCGCAGAAACGTGGCTGGCCTGGTTCACCACGCGGGAAACGGTCTGATAAGAGACACCGGCATACTCT
GCGACATCGTATAACGTTACTGGTTTCACATTCACCACCCTGAATTGACTCTCTTCCGGGCGCTATCATG
CCATACCGCGAAAGGTTTTGCGCCATTCGATGGTGTCCGGGATCTCGACGCTCTCCCTTATGCGACTCCT
GCATTAGGAAGCAGCCCAGTAGTAGGTTGAGGCCGTTGAGCACCGCCGCCGCAAGGAATGGTGCATGCAA
GGAGATGGCGCCCAACAGTCCCCCGGCCACGGGGCCTGCCACCATACCCACGCCGAAACAAGCGCTCATG
AGCCCGAAGTGGCGAGCCCGATCTTCCCCATCGGTGATGTCGGCGATATAGGCGCCAGCAACCGCACCTG
TGGCGCCGGTGATGCCGGCCACGATGCGTCCGGCGTAGAGGATCGAGATCGATCTCGATCCCGCGAAATT
AATACGACTCACTATAGGGGAATTGTGAGCGGATAACAATTCCCCTCTAGAAATAATTTTGTTTAACTTT
AAGAAGGAGATATACATATGGTGGATCTGAAACGTTTGCGTCAGGAACCTGAAGTGTTCCATCGTGCGAT
TCGTGAGAAGGGTGTAGCACTGGACCTTGAAGCACTGTTAGCTGTCGACATGCACCTGAATGTTGGGCTC
CGAAAAATCAAAGAGACCGTGGACCAGGTGGAAGAACTGCGCCGTGACCTGAGGATCAAGAGCCAAGAGC
TGGAGGTCAAGAACGCAGCGGCCAATGACAAGCTGAAGAAAATGGTGAAAGACCAGCAAGAGGCTGAGAA
GAAGAAGGTCATGAGCCAAGAAATCCAGGAGCAGCTACACAAACAGCAGGAAGTGATCGCAGACAAGCAG
ATGAGTGTCAAGGAGGACCTGGATAAAGTGGAGCCTGCTGTCATCGAGGCCCAGAACGCTGTGAAGTCCA
TCAAGAAGCAGCACCTGGTGGAGGTGAGGTCCATGGCCAACCCTCCTGCAGCTGTGAAGCTGGCTCTGGA
GTCCATCTGCCTGCTGCTTGGTGAGAGCACCACGGACTGGAAGCAGATCCGCTCCATCATCATGAGAGAG
AACTTCATCCCCACCATCGTCAACTTCTCGGCTGAGGAGATCAGTGATGCCATACGAGAGAAGATGAAGA
AAAACTACATGTCCAACCCCAGTTACAACTATGAGATCGTCAACCGGGCTTCCCTGGCTTGTGGTCCTAT
GGTGAAGTGGGCGATTGCACAGCTCAATTATGCAGACATGTTAAAGCGAGTGGAGCCCCTGAGGAATGAG
CTGCAGAAGCTGGAAGATGACGCCAAGGACAACCAGCAGAAAGCCAATGAGGTGGAGCAGATGATCAGGG
ACCTGGAAGCCAGCATTGCCCGCTACAAGGAGGAGTACGCTGTCCTCATCTCTGAGGCCCAGGCCATCAA
GGCAGACCTGGCAGCTGTGGAAGCAAAGGTAAACCGGAGCACTGCACTTCTAAAGAGTTTATCTGCCGAA
AGGGAACGTTGGGAAAAGAAGCTTGAGGCACTTCTCCTGCAAGTTCCTCTTCCACCTTGGCCTGGAGCAC
CAGTTGGAGGTGAAGAAGCTAATCGTGAAATCAAACGTGTTGGCGGTCCACCTGAATTCTCATTCCCACC
TCTAGACCATGTCGCTCTGATGGAGAAAAATGGCTGGTGGGAACCACGTATTTCTCAGGTTAGTGGAAGC
CGTTCTTACGCACTGAAAGGCGACCTGGCACTGTACGAATTAGCACTGTTACGTTTCGCTATGGACTTCA
TGGCTCGTCGTGGCTTTTTGCCGATGACCTTGCCGAGCTACGCACGTGAAAAGGCATTTCTCGGTACTGG
TCACTTTCCAGCATATCGTGATCAAGTCTGGGCTATTGCCGAAACGGATCTCTACCTGACTGGAACCGCG
GAAGTGGTTCTTAATGCTTTGCATAGTGGCGAGATCCTTCCGTATGAAGCACTGCCTCTGCGTTATGCAG
GCTATGCACCGGCGTTTCGTAGTGAAGCAGGTTCTTTTGGCAAGGACGTCCGTGGTTTAATGCGTGTGCA
TCAGTTCCATAAGGTCGAACAGTACGTGCTGACTGAAGCGAGCCTTGAAGCATCAGATCGTGCGTTTCAA
GAACTCCTGGAGAATGCGGAAGAGATCTTACGTCTGCTGGAACTTCCGTATCGTCTCGTCGAAGTGGCAA
CAGGAGATATGGGTCCAGGTAAGTGGCGTCAAGTGGATATCGAGGTGTATCTGCCTTCTGAAGGGCGTTA
TCGTGAAACGCATTCCTGTTCTGCACTGTTGGACTGGCAAGCACGACGTGCTAATCTGCGGTACCGTGAT
CCAGAGGGTCGAGTTCGGTATGCCTACACCCTGAACAACACCGCATTAGCAACTCCCCGTATTCTGGCTA
TGTTACTGGAGAACCACCAACTGCAAGATGGTCGTGTTCGTGTTCCTCAGGCTCTGATTCCGTACATGGG
CAAAGAAGTTCTGGAGCCAGGTGCTCACCACCACCACCACCACTAATTGATTAATACCTAGGCTGCTAAA
CAAAGCCCGAAAGGAAGCTGAGTTGGCTGCTGCCACCGCTGAGCAATAACTAGCATAACCCCTTGGGGCC
TCTAAACGGGTCTTGAGGGGTTTTTTGCTGAAAGGAGGAACTATATCCGGAT
Features (pLannotate 1.2.2; 20 found; start..end, strand, type, name):
     12..467     +  rep_origin     f1 ori (sequence partly withheld): f1 bacteriophage origin of replication; arrow indicates direction of (+) strand synthesis
    494..551     +  promoter       AmpR promoter (fragment): bla
    560..1375    -  CDS            KanR: aminoglycoside phosphotransferase; aph(3')-Ia; confers resistance to kanamycin in bacteria or G418 (Geneticin®) in eukaryotes
   1497..2085    +  rep_origin     ori: high-copy-number ColE1/pMB1/pBR322/pUC origin of replication
   2271..2413    -  misc_feature   bom: basis of mobility region from pBR322
   2515..2706    -  CDS            rop: Rop protein, which maintains plasmids at low copy number; rop
   2723..3103    +  CDS            YPB1_ECOLX: Protein predicted: Swiss-Prot protein existence level 4. From Escherichia coli.
   3165..3229    -  CDS            TcR (fragment): tetracycline efflux protein; tet; confers resistance to tetracycline
   3244..3265    -  protein_bind   CAP binding site: CAP binding activates transcription in the presence of cAMP. E. coli catabolite activator protein
   3278..4360    -  CDS            lacI: lac repressor; lacI; The lac repressor binds to the lac operator to inhibit transcription in E. coli. This inhibition can be relieved by adding lactose or isopropyl-β-D-thiogalactopyranoside (IPTG).
   4361..4438    -  promoter       lacI promoter: lacI
   4446..4725    -  CDS            TcR (fragment): tetracycline efflux protein; tet; confers resistance to tetracycline
   4751..4769    +  promoter       T7 promoter: promoter for bacteriophage T7 RNA polymerase
   4770..4794    +  protein_bind   lac operator: The lac repressor binds to the lac operator to inhibit transcription in E. coli. This inhibition can be relieved by adding lactose or isopropyl-β-D-thiogalactopyranoside (IPTG). lac repressor encoded by lacI
   4809..4831    +  RBS            RBS: efficient ribosome binding site from bacteriophage T7 gene 10 (Olins and Rangwala, 1989)
   4839..4934    +  CDS            serS (fragment): SYS_THET8 - Experimental evidence at protein level: Swiss-Prot protein existence level 1. Catalyzes the attachment of serine to tRNA(Ser). Is also able to aminoacylate tRNA(Sec) with serine, to form the misacylated tRNA L- seryl-tRNA(Sec), which will be further converted into selenocysteinyl- tRNA(Sec). From Thermus thermophilus (strain ATCC 27634 / DSM 579 / HB8).
   5580..6800    +  CDS            serS: SYS_THET8 - Experimental evidence at protein level: Swiss-Prot protein existence level 1. Catalyzes the attachment of serine to tRNA(Ser). Is also able to aminoacylate tRNA(Sec) with serine, to form the misacylated tRNA L- seryl-tRNA(Sec), which will be further converted into selenocysteinyl- tRNA(Sec). From Thermus thermophilus (strain ATCC 27634 / DSM 579 / HB8).
   6807..6824    +  CDS            9xHis (fragment): 9xHis affinity tag
   6850..6893    +  CDS            SET1 (fragment): solubility-enhancement tag derived from T7 phage gene 10B
   6901..6948    +  terminator     T7 terminator: transcription terminator for bacteriophage T7 RNA polymerase
