[The description below was written by a language model from this plasmid's Addgene catalogue record and pLannotate feature annotations shown in this document.]
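Description:
SRS-MTBD(89/82)-ux, dimer, no myc is a bacterial expression plasmid built on the pET42a backbone for producing a chimeric protein in E. coli. It carries a ColE1/pBR322-type origin together with the bom region and the rop gene, consistent with the low copy number listed in the catalogue, and an f1 phage origin. Selection is by kanamycin through the aph(3')-Ia gene. A lacI gene with its own promoter supplies lac repressor. The short tetracycline-resistance fragments and the partial AmpR promoter are backbone remnants rather than functional markers.

Expression is driven by a T7 promoter followed by a lac operator and the T7 gene 10 ribosome binding site. Transcription therefore requires T7 RNA polymerase in the host and is inducible with IPTG, and it ends at a T7 terminator. The annotated open reading frame begins with a short N-terminal fragment of seryl-tRNA synthetase, matched by the annotation to the Thermus thermophilus enzyme. An unannotated gap of roughly 650 bp follows before the remainder of serS resumes. This layout fits the catalogue description of a fusion in which the mouse cytoplasmic dynein microtubule-binding domain is inserted into the synthetase, although the feature table does not itself label that segment. A histidine tag, annotated as a fragment of a 9xHis tag, lies just downstream of serS and could serve for affinity purification.

The name suggests a dimeric version lacking a myc tag, but the record does not explain the "89/82" or "ux" designations, nor does it state the intended use. The listed insert size of 6,973 bp equals the full plasmid length, so it appears to describe the whole construct rather than the insert alone.
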