Addgene plasmid #22385: SRS-MTBD(89/82)-ux, dimer, no myc
Depositing lab: Ron Vale. Depositing organization: University of California, San Francisco (UCSF).
Backbone
  Vector backbone: pET42a
  Backbone manufacturer: EMD
  Vector type: Bacterial Expression
Growth in bacteria
  Bacterial resistance: Kanamycin, 50 μg/mL
  Growth temperature: 37°C
  Growth strain: DH5alpha
  Copy number: Low Copy
Gene/Insert
  Gene/Insert name: Seryl tRNA synthetase (SRS) – mouse cytoplasmic dynein microtubule binding domain (MTBD) fusion protein
  Species: M. musculus (mouse)
  Insert size (bp): 6973
  Cloning method: Restriction Enzyme
  Sequencing primers: 5′ N/A
Terms and licenses: Academic/Nonprofit Terms; Industry Terms: Not Available to Industry
How to cite: SRS-MTBD(89/82)-ux, dimer, no myc was a gift from Ron Vale (Addgene plasmid # 22385 ; http://n2t.net/addgene:22385 ; RRID:Addgene_22385)
