>Addgene plasmid #22385 | SRS-MTBD(89/82)-ux, dimer, no myc | addgene partial sequence | sequence record 28320 | 22385 with T7-term
TTCGGGCTTTGTTTAGCAGCCTAGGTATTAATCAATTAGTGGTGGTGGTGGTGGTGGTGGTGCTCGAGTT
AGTGGTGGTGGTGGTGGTGAGCACCTGGCTCCAGAACTTCTTTGCCCATGTACGGAATCAGAGCCTGAGG
AACACGAACACGACCATCTTGCAGTTGGTGGTTCTCCAGTAACATAGCCAGAATACGGGGAGTTGCTAAT
GCGGTGTTGTTCAGGGTGTAGGCATACCGAACTCGACCCTCTGGATCACGGTACCGCAGATTAGCACGTC
GTGCTTGCCAGTCCAACAGTGCAGAACAGGAATGCGTTTCACGATAACGCCCTTCAGAAGGCAGATACAC
CTCGATATCCACTTGACGCCACTTACCTGGACCCATATCTCCTGTTGCCACTTCGACGAGACGATACGGA
AGTTCCAGCAGACGTAAGATCTCTTCCGCATTCTCCAGGAGTTCTTGAAACGCACGATCTGATGCTTCAA
GGCTCGCTTCAGTCAGCACGTACTGTTCGACCTTATGGAACTGATGCACACGCATTAAACCACGGACGTC
CTTGCCAAAAGAACCTGCTTCACTACGAAACGCCGGTGCATAGCCTGCATAACGCAGAGGCAGTGCTTCA
TACGGAAGGATCTCGCCACTATGCAAAGCATTAAGAACCACTTCCGCGGTTCCAGTCAGGTAGAGATCCG
TTTCGGCAATAGCCCAGACTTGATCACGATATGCTGGAAAGTGACCAGTACCGAGAAATGCCTTTTCACG
TGCGTAGCTCGGCAAGGTCATCGGCAAAAAGCCACGACGAGCCATGAAGTCCATAGCGAAACGTAACAGT
GCTAATTCGTACAGTGCCAGGTCGCCTTTCAGTGCG
